Addgene plasmid #174775: pZA62
Purpose: In planta gene expression
Depositing lab: Sophien Kamoun. Depositing organization: Sainsbury Laboratory, Norwich. Publication: A vector system for fast-forward studies of the HOPZ-ACTIVATED RESISTANCE1 (ZAR1) resistosome in the model plant Nicotiana benthamiana. Harant A, Pai H, Sakai T, Kamoun S, Adachi H. Plant Physiol. 2022 Jan 20;188(1):70-80. doi: 10.1093/plphys/kiab471. PubMed 34633454.
Backbone
  Vector backbone: pICH86988
  Backbone manufacturer: https://www.addgene.org/48076/
  Vector type: Plant Expression
Growth in bacteria
  Bacterial resistance: Kanamycin, 50 μg/mL
  Growth temperature: 37°C
  Growth strain: DH5alpha
  Copy number: High Copy
Gene/Insert
  Gene/Insert name: GG_NbZAR1syn-D481V-6xHA, Kmr plant selection marker
  Species: N. benthamiana
  Mutation: D481V
  Tag / fusion protein: 6xHA (C terminal on insert)
  Cloning method: Restriction Enzyme; 5′ cloning site unknown (unknown if destroyed)
Terms and licenses: Academic/Nonprofit Terms; Industry Terms: Not Available to Industry
How to cite: pZA62 was a gift from Sophien Kamoun (Addgene plasmid # 174775 ; http://n2t.net/addgene:174775 ; RRID:Addgene_174775)
