[The description below was written by a language model from this plasmid's Addgene catalogue record and pLannotate feature annotations shown in this document.]
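Description:
pZA62 is a binary T-DNA plant expression plasmid built on the pICH86988 backbone and intended for in planta gene expression, in the context of a vector system for studying the ZAR1 resistosome in Nicotiana benthamiana. The backbone outside the T-DNA borders carries a high-copy ColE1/pUC-type origin for propagation in E. coli, the pVS1 oriV with its RepA replication and StaA stability genes (elements that typically support maintenance in Agrobacterium), a small incP oriV fragment, and an aphA-3 kanamycin resistance gene driven by the bla promoter for bacterial selection.

Between the nopaline-type left and right border repeats lie two expression units. The first is a plant selection cassette in which the NOS promoter drives nptII (neo), closed by the NOS terminator, giving kanamycin resistance in plant cells. The second is the payload: a CaMV 35S promoter followed by the TMV Ω translational enhancer, driving NbZAR1syn, which the name suggests is a synthetic version of the N. benthamiana ZAR1 NLR immune receptor gene, carrying the D481V substitution. The annotation software labelled this coding sequence by its Arabidopsis homologue RPP13L4/ZAR1, but the catalogue entry gives the species as N. benthamiana. The upstream region annotated as a CaMV protein fragment is most likely extended 35S promoter sequence rather than an expressed gene. The receptor is fused at its C terminus to a 6xHA tag, detected as two tandem 3xHA fragments, allowing immunodetection, and the unit ends with the octopine synthase terminator. The record does not state the functional consequence of D481V. The "GG" prefix in the insert name suggests Golden Gate assembly, although the record lists the cloning method only as restriction enzyme.
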