Features (pLannotate 1.2.2; 20 found; start..end, strand, type, name):
     32..56      +  misc_feature   RB T-DNA repeat: right border repeat from nopaline C58 T-DNA
    179..767     -  rep_origin     ori: high-copy-number ColE1/pMB1/pBR322/pUC origin of replication
    938..1732    -  CDS            KanR: aminoglycoside phosphotransferase; aphA-3; confers resistance to kanamycin
   1733..1837    -  promoter       AmpR promoter: bla
   1854..1914    -  rep_origin     oriV (fragment): incP origin of replication
   2120..2314    -  rep_origin     pVS1 oriV: origin of replication for the Pseudomonas plasmid pVS1 (Heeb et al., 2000)
   2380..3453    -  CDS            pVS1 RepA: replication protein from the Pseudomonas plasmid pVS1 (Heeb et al., 2000)
   3882..4511    -  CDS            pVS1 StaA: stability protein from the Pseudomonas plasmid pVS1 (Heeb et al., 2000)
   4775..4799    +  misc_feature   LB T-DNA repeat: left border repeat from nopaline C58 T-DNA
   5009..5192    +  promoter       NOS promoter: nopaline synthase promoter NOS promoter
   5213..6004    +  CDS            neo: KKA2_KLEPN - Also known as kan, nptII. Experimental evidence at protein level: Swiss-Prot protein existence level 1. Resistance to kanamycin, neomycin, paromomycin, ribostamycin, butirosin and gentamicin B. From Klebsiella pneumoniae.
   6033..6285    +  terminator     NOS terminator: nopaline synthase terminator and poly(A) signal
   6311..7117    +  CDS            IBMP_CAMVB (fragment): Experimental evidence at protein level: Swiss-Prot protein existence level 1. Enhances the ribosomal termination-reinitiation event leading to the translation of major open reading frames on the polycistronic viral RNAs. From Cauliflower mosaic virus (strain Bari 1) (CaMV).
   7301..7646    +  promoter       CaMV 35S promoter: strong constitutive promoter from cauliflower mosaic virus
   7598..7644    +  promoter       minimal CaMV 35S promoter: minimal 35S promoter from cauliflower mosaic virus
   7675..7728    +  misc_feature   TMV Ω: translational enhancer from the tobacco mosaic virus 5'-leader sequence (Gallie et al., 1988)
   7737..10256   +  CDS            RPP13L4: R13L4_ARATH - Also known as ZAR1 From Arabidopsis thaliana (Mouse-ear cress).
  10278..10366   +  CDS            3xHA (fragment): three tandem HA epitope tags
  10380..10468   +  CDS            3xHA (fragment): three tandem HA epitope tags
  10480..11187   +  terminator     OCS terminator: octopine synthase terminator
>Addgene plasmid #174775 | pZA62 | addgene full sequence | sequence record 345898 | Addgene NGS Result
GGGACACGAAGTGGTTTAAACTATCAGTGTTTGACAGGATATATTGGCGGGTAAACCTAAGAGAAAAGAG
CGTTTATTAGAATAATCGGATATTTAAAAGGGCGTGAAAAGGTTTATCCGTTCGTCCATTTGTATGTGCC
AACCACAGGAACCGTAAAAAGGCCGCGTTGCTGGCGTTTTTCCATAGGCTCCGCCCCCCTGACGAGCATC
ACAAAAATCGACGCTCAAGTCAGAGGTGGCGAAACCCGACAGGACTATAAAGATACCAGGCGTTTCCCCC
TGGAAGCTCCCTCGTGCGCTCTCCTGTTCCGACCCTGCCGCTTACCGGATACCTGTCCGCCTTTCTCCCT
TCGGGAAGCGTGGCGCTTTCTCATAGCTCACGCTGTAGGTATCTCAGTTCGGTGTAGGTCGTTCGCTCCA
AGCTGGGCTGTGTGCACGAACCCCCCGTTCAGCCCGACCGCTGCGCCTTATCCGGTAACTATCGTCTTGA
GTCCAACCCGGTAAGACACGACTTATCGCCACTGGCAGCAGCCACTGGTAACAGGATTAGCAGAGCGAGG
TATGTAGGCGGTGCTACAGAGTTCTTGAAGTGGTGGCCTAACTACGGCTACACTAGAAGGACAGTATTTG
GTATCTGCGCTCTGCTGAAGCCAGTTACCTTCGGAAAAAGAGTTGGTAGCTCTTGATCCGGCAAACAAAC
CACCGCTGGTAGCGGTGGTTTTTTTGTTTGCAAGCAGCAGATTACGCGCAGAAAAAAAGGATCTCAAGAA
GATCCTTTGATCTTTTCTACGGGGTCTGACGCTCAGTGGAACGAAAACTCACGTTAAGGGATTTTGGTCA
TGAGATTATCAAAAAGGATCTTCACCTAGATCCTTTTAAATTAAAAATGAAGTTTTAAATCAATCTAAAG
TATATATGAGTAAACTTGGTCTGACAGCTAAAACAATTCATCCAGTAAAATATAATATTTTATTTTCTCC
CAATCAGGCTTGATCCCCAGTAAGTCAAAAAATAGCTCGACATACTGTTCTTCCCCGATATCCTCCCTGA
TCGACCGGACGCAGAAGGCAATGTCATACCACTTGTCCGCCCTGCCGCTTCTCCCAAGATCAATAAAGCC
ACTTACTTTGCCATCTTTCACAAAGATGTTGCTGTCTCCCAGGTCGCCGTGGGAAAAGACAAGTTCCTCT
TCGGGCTTTTCCGTCTTTAAAAAATCATACAGCTCGCGCGGATCTTTAAATGGAGTGTCCTCTTCCCAGT
TTTCGCAATCCACATCGGCCAGATCGTTATTCAGTAAGTAATCCAATTCGGCTAAGCGGCTGTCTAAGCT
ATTCGTATAGGGACAATCCGATATGTCGATGGAGTGAAAGAGCCTGATGCACTCCGCATACAGCTCGATA
ATCTTTTCAGGGCTTTGTTCATCTTCATACTCTTCCGAGCAAAGGACGCCATCGGCCTCACTCATGAGCA
GATTGCTCCAGCCATCATGCCGTTCAAAGTGCAGGACCTTTGGAACAGGCAGCTTTCCTTCCAGCCATAG
CATCATGTCCTTTTCCCGTTCCACATCATAGGTGGTCCCTTTATACCGGCTGTCCGTCATTTTTAAATAT
AGGTTTTCATTTTCTCCCACCAGCTTATATACCTTAGCAGGAGACATTCCTTCCGTATCTTTTGCGCAGC
GGTATTTTTCGATCAGTTTTTTCAATTCCGGTGATATTCTCATTTTAGCCATACTCTTCCTTTTTCAATA
TTATTGAAGCATTTATCAAGGTTATTGTCTCATGAGCGGATACATATTTGAATGTATTTAGAAAAATAAA
CAAATAGGGGTTCCGCGCACGAATTGGCCAGCGCTGCCATTTTTGGGGTGAGGCCGTTCGCGGCCGAGGG
GCGCAGCCCCTGGGGGGATGGGAGCTCGGTGCCTTGATGTGGGCGCCGGCGGTCGAGTGGCGACGGCGCG
GCTTGTCCGCGCCCTGGTAGATTGCCTGGCCGTAGGCCAGCCATTTTTGAGCGGCCAGCGGCCGCGATAG
GCCGACGCGAAGCGGCGGGGCGTAGGGAGCGCAGCGACCGAAGGGTAGGCGCTTTTTGCAGCTCTTCGGC
TGTGCGCTGGCCAGACAGTTATGCACAGGCCAGGCGGGTTTTAAGAGTTTTAATAAGTTTTAAAGAGTTT
TAGGCGGAAAAATCGCCTTTTTTCTCTTTTATATCAGTCACTTACATGTGTGACCGGTTCCCAATGTACG
GCTTTGGGTTCCCAATGTACGGGTTCCGGTTCCCAATGTACGGCTTTGGGTTCCCAATGTACGTGCTATC
CACAGGAAAGAAGCTTTTTCGACCTTTTTCCCCTGCTAGGGCAATTTGCCCTAGCATCTGCTCCGTACAT
TAGGAACCGGCGGATGCTTCGCCCTCGATCAGGTTGCGGTAGCGCATGACTAGGATCGGGCCAGCCTGCC
CCGCCTCCTCCTTCAAATCGTACTCCGGCAGGTCATTTGACCCGATCAGCTTGCGCACGGTGAAACAGAA
CTTCTTGAACTCTCCGGCGCTGCCACTGCGTTCGTAGATCGTCTTGAACAACCATCTGGCTTCTGCCTTG
CCTGCGGCGCGGCGTGCCAGGCGGTAGAGAAAACGGCCGATGCCGGGATCGATCAAAAAGTAATCGGGGT
GAACCGTCAGCACGTCCGGGTTCTTGCCTTCTGTGATCTCGCGGTACATCCAATCAGCTAGCTCGATCTC
GATGTACTCCGGCCGCCCGGTTTCGCTCTTTACGATCTTGTAGCGGCTAATCAAGGCTTCACCCTCGGAT
ACCGTCACCAGGCGGCCGTTCTTGGCCTTCTTCGTACGCTGCATGGCAACGTGCGTGGTGTTTAACCGAA
TGCAGGTTTCTACCAGGTCGTCTTTCTGCTTTCCGCCATCGGCTCGCCGGCAGAACTTGAGTACGTCCGC
AACGTGTGGACGGAACACGCGGCCGGGCTTGTCTCCCTTCCCTTCCCGGTATCGGTTCATGGATTCGGTT
AGATGGGAAACCGCCATCAGTACCAGGTCGTAATCCCACACACTGGCCATGCCGGCCGGCCCTGCGGAAA
CCTCTACGTGCCCGTCTGGAAGCTCGTAGCGGATCACCTCGCCAGCTCGTCGGTCACGCTTCGACAGACG
GAAAACGGCCACGTCCATGATGCTGCGACTATCGCGGGTGCCCACGTCATAGAGCATCGGAACGAAAAAA
TCTGGTTGCTCGTCGCCCTTGGGCGGCTTCCTAATCGACGACGCACCGGCTGCCGGCGGTTGCCGGGATT
CTTTGCGGATTCGATCAGCGGCCGCTTGCCACGATTCACCGGGGCGTGCTTCTGCCTCGATGCGTTGCCG
CTGGGCGGCCTGCGCGGCCTTCAACTTCTCCACCAGGTCATCACCCAGCGCCGCGCCGATTTGTACCGGG
CCGGATGGTTTGCGACCGCTCACGCCGATTCCTCGGGCTTGGGGGTTCCAGTGCCATTGCAGGGCCGGCA
GACAACCCAGCCGCTTACGCCTGGCCAACCGCCCGTTCCTCCACACATGGGGCATTCCACGGCGTCGGTG
CCTGGTTGTTCTTGATTTTCCATGCCGCCTCCTTTAGCCGCTAAAATTCATCTACTCATTTATTCATTTG
CTCATTTACTCTGGTAGCTGCGCGATGTATTCAGATAGCAGCTCGGTAATGGTCTTGCCTTGGCGTACCG
CGTACATCTTCAGCTTGGTGTGATCCTCCGCCGGCAACTGAAAGTTGACCCGCTTCATGGCTGGCGTGTC
TGCCAGGCTGGCCAACGTTGCAGCCTTGCTGCTGCGTGCGCTCGGACGGCCGGCACTTAGCGTGTTTGTG
CTTTTGCTCATTTTCTCTTTACCTCATTAACTCAAATGAGTTTTGATTTAATTTCAGCGGCCAGCGCCTG
GACCTCGCGGGCAGCGTCGCCCTCGGGTTCTGATTCAAGAACGGTTGTGCCGGCGGCGGCAGTGCCTGGG
TAGCTCACGCGCTGCGTGATACGGGACTCAAGAATGGGCAGCTCGTACCCGGCCAGCGCCTCGGCAACCT
CACCGCCGATGCGCGTGCCTTTGATCGCCCGCGACACGACAAAGGCCGCTTGTAGCCTTCCATCCGTGAC
CTCAATGCGCTGCTTAACCAGCTCCACCAGGTCGGCGGTGGCCCATATGTCGTAAGGGCTTGGCTGCACC
GGAATCAGCACGAAGTCGGCTGCCTTGATCGCGGACACAGCCAAGTCCGCCGCCTGGGGCGCTCCGTCGA
TCACTACGAAGTCGCGCCGGCCGATGGCCTTCACGTCGCGGTCAATCGTCGGGCGGTCGATGCCGACAAC
GGTTAGCGGTTGATCTTCCCGCACGGCCGCCCAATCGCGGGCACTGCCCTGGGGATCGGAATCGACTAAC
AGAACATCGGCCCCGGCGAGTTGCAGGGCGCGGGCTAGATGGGTTGCGATGGTCGTCTTGCCTGACCCGC
CTTTCTGGTTAAGTACAGCGATAACCTTCATGCGTTCCCCTTGCGTATTTGTTTATTTACTCATCGCATC
ATATACGCAGCGACCGCATGACGCAAGCTGTTTTACTCAAATACACATCACCTTTTTAGACGGCGGCGCT
CGGTTTCTTCAGCGGCCAAGCTGGCCGGCCAGGCCGCCAGCTTGGCATCAGACAAACCGGCCAGGATTTC
ATGCAGCCGCACGGCTGATGGGCTGCCTGTATCGAGTGGTGATTTTGTGCCGAGCTGCCGGTCGGGGAGC
TGTTGGCTGGCTGGTGGCAGGATATATTGTGGTGTAAACAAATTGACGCTTAGACAACTTAATAACACAT
TGCGGACGTTTTTAATGTACTGGGGTGGATGCAGTGGGCCCCACTCTGTGTGCCGAATTCGGATCCGGAG
AGCGGAGAATTAAGGGAGTCACGTTATGACCCCCGCCGATGACGCGGGACAAGCCGTTTTACGTTTGGAA
CTGACAGAACCGCAACGTTGAAGGAGCCACTCAGCCGCGGGTTTCTGGAGTTTAATGAGCTAAGCACATA
CGTCAGAAACCATTATTGCGCGTTCAAAAGTCGCCTAAGGTCACTATCAGCTAGCAAATATTTCTTGTCA
AAAATGCTCCACTGACGTTCCATAAATTCCCCTCGGTATCCAATTAGAGTCTCATATTCACTCTCAATCC
AAATAATCTGCACCGGATCTGGATCGTTTCGCATGATTGAACAAGATGGATTGCACGCAGGTTCTCCGGC
CGCTTGGGTGGAGAGGCTATTCGGCTATGACTGGGCACAACAGACAATCGGCTGCTCTGATGCCGCCGTG
TTCCGGCTGTCAGCGCAGGGGCGCCCGGTTCTTTTTGTCAAGACCGACCTGTCCGGTGCCCTGAATGAAC
TCCAGGACGAGGCAGCGCGGCTATCGTGGCTGGCCACGACGGGCGTTCCTTGCGCAGCTGTGCTCGACGT
TGTCACTGAAGCGGGAAGGGACTGGCTGCTATTGGGCGAAGTGCCGGGGCAGGATCTCCTGTCATCTCAC
CTTGCTCCTGCCGAGAAAGTATCCATCATGGCTGATGCAATGCGGCGGCTGCATACGCTTGATCCGGCTA
CCTGCCCATTCGACCACCAAGCGAAACATCGCATCGAGCGAGCACGTACTCGGATGGAAGCCGGTCTTGT
CGATCAGGATGATCTGGACGAAGAGCATCAGGGGCTCGCGCCAGCCGAACTGTTCGCCAGGCTCAAGGCG
CGTATGCCCGACGGCGAGGATCTCGTCGTGACTCATGGCGATGCCTGCTTGCCGAATATCATGGTGGAAA
ATGGCCGCTTTTCTGGATTCATCGACTGTGGCCGGCTGGGTGTGGCGGACCGCTATCAGGACATAGCGTT
GGCTACCCGTGATATTGCTGAAGAGCTTGGCGGCGAATGGGCTGACCGCTTCCTCGTGCTTTACGGTATC
GCCGCTCCCGATTCGCAGCGCATCGCCTTCTATCGCCTTCTTGACGAGTTCTTCTGAGCGGGTCTGGATC
TAGAGTCAAGCAGATCGTTCAAACATTTGGCAATAAAGTTTCTTAAGATTGAATCCTGTTGCCGGTCTTG
CGATGATTATCATATAATTTCTGTTGAATTACGTTAAGCATGTAATAATTAACATGTAATGCATGACGTT
ATTTATGAGATGGGTTTTTATGATTAGAGTCCCGCAATTATACATTTAATACGCGATAGAAAACAAAATA
TAGCGCGCAAACTAGGATAAATTATCGCGCGCGGTGTCATCTATGTTACTAGATCGACGCTGCAAGAATT
CAAGCTTGGAGGAATTCCAATCCCACAAAAATCTGAGCTTAACAGCACAGTTGCTCCTCTCAGAGCAGAA
TCGGGTATTCAACACCCTCATATCAACTACTACGTTGTGTATAACGGTCCACATGCCGGTATATACGATG
ACTGGGGTTGTACAAAGGCGGCAACAAACGGCGTTCCCGGAGTTGCACACAAGAAATTTGCCACTATTAC
AGAGGCAAGAGCAGCAGCTGACGCGTACACAACAAGTCAGCAAACAGACAGGTTGAACTTCATCCCCAAA
GGAGAAGCTCAACTCAAGCCCAAGAGCTTTGCTAAGGCCCTAACAAGCCCACCAAAGCAAAAAGCCCACT
GGCTCACGCTAGGAACCAAAAGGCCCAGCAGTGATCCAGCCCCAAAAGAGATCTCCTTTGCCCCGGAGAT
TACAATGGACGATTTCCTCTATCTTTACGATCTAGGAAGGAAGTTCGAAGGTGAAGGTGACGACACTATG
TTCACCACTGATAATGAGAAGGTTAGCCTCTTCAATTTCAGAAAGAATGCTGACCCACAGATGGTTAGAG
AGGCCTACGCAGCAAGTCTCATCAAGACGATCTACCCGAGTAACAATCTCCAGGAGATCAAATACCTTCC
CAAGAAGGTTAAAGATGCAGTCAAAAGATTCAGGACTAATTGCATCAAGAACACAGAGAAAGACATATTT
CTCAAGATCAGAAGTACTATTCCAGTATGGACGATTCAAGGCTTGCTTCATAAACCAAGGCAAGTAATAG
AGATTGGAGTCTCTAAAAAGGTAGTTCCTACTGAATCTAAGGCCATGCATGGAGTCTAAGATTCAAATCG
AGGATCTAACAGAACTCGCCGTCAAGACTGGCGAACAGTTCATACAGAGTCTTTTACGACTCAATGACAA
GAAGAAAATCTTCGTCAACATGGTGGAGCACGACACTCTGGTCTACTCCAAAAATGTCAAAGATACAGTC
TCAGAAGATCAAAGGGCTATTGAGACTTTTCAACAAAGGATAATTTCGGGAAACCTCCTCGGATTCCATT
GCCCAGCTATCTGTCACTTCATCGAAAGGACAGTAGAAAAGGAAGGTGGCTCCTACAAATGCCATCATTG
CGATAAAGGAAAGGCTATCATTCAAGATCTCTCTGCCGACAGTGGTCCCAAAGATGGACCCCCACCCACG
AGGAGCATCGTGGAAAAAGAAGAGGTTCCAACCACGTCTACAAAGCAAGTGGATTGATGTGACATCTCCA
CTGACGTAAGGGATGACGCACAATCCCACTATCCTTCGCAAGACCCTTCCTCTATATAAGGAAGTTCATT
TCATTTGGAGAGGACACGCTCGAGTATAAGAGCTCATTTTTACAACAATTACCAACAACAACAAACAACA
AACAACATTACAATTACATTTACAATTATCGATACAATGGTTGATGCTGTTGTTACAGTTTTTCTTGAAA
AGCTTCTTCATGTTCTTACTGAAGAATCTAGATTTTTGACTAAGTATAGACAACAGTTCGAGAAGCTTAA
GAACGAACTTCTTTTCATGCAGTCTTTCCTTAAGGACGCTGAAAGACTTAAAAGAAAGAATAACACTTTG
AAGGGTGTGATGTCTTGCCTTAGGGACTTGATCTTCGAGGCTGAGGAGATCTTGGAGGATTGCCAGAACC
AGTCTGCTGACTCTGATAGAGCTACTACTTGCTTCCACCCTAAGAGGTTGTCTCTTAGGCACCAGACTGG
AAAGTGTCTTGCAAAGATTAATGATAGGATTTCTGAAATTAAGCAGAATATTTCTACATATCTTGGTGTG
CCTCTTTTGGAGGAGGGTTCTATGGAGGCTCACAATAACCTTATGTCTAGATGGACATCTTCCCTTTATG
ACCACACTCAGGTAGTTGGTTTGGAAGGTGACACTGAGAAGATAAAGGATTGGCTATTTGAAGCAAGAGA
TGGTTTACTTACCATTGCATTTGTGGGTATGGGAGGACTTGGTAAAACCACTCTTGCTCAGAAAGTTTTC
AATGACAAAAGGGTGGAGGATCACTTGGAGAGGAGGATTTGGGTGTCTGTTTCTCAAACATTTACTGAGG
AACAAGTCATGAGAAGCATATTGAGGAGTTTAGGAGATGCATGTGTTGGTGATGACCAGTGTGAACTGTT
AAGAAAAATAAACCAGTACCTTTTGGGAAAGAGGTTTTTGATTGTTATGGATGATGTTTGGAGCTGGGAC
AATGCCTGGTGGCAAAAAATCTATACTGGACTGCCCAAAGGAAATGGGAGCACTGTTATTGTAACAACGA
GAAATGAGCTAGTCGCTCGCAAGATGGGAGTTACAGAAGCAAGAATACATTGGCCAAAATTCCTCAATGA
GCACTACAGTTGGTTACTATTCCGGAAGATTGCATTTGCAGGAAGTGCAGGTGAATGCCATTTCCCCGAG
TTGGAGGACGTGGGAAAGGAGATTGTGGAAAAATGCAAGGGACTTCCTTTAGCAATCAAAGCAGTAGGAG
GAGTGATGCTTTGCAAGCCATCTTACTATCACGAATGGAGGCGTATTTCAAATCATTTCCGTGATGAATT
GAAAGAAAATGATGACTCAGTGATGGCCTCACTACAGTTGAGCTATGATGAACTCCCTCCTTACTTGAAA
TCCTGTTTCCTCTGTTTTTCACTCTTTCCTGAGGATTGTGTCATACCAAAAGACCAACTGATCCGTTGGT
GGATTGGAGAAGGTTTCATACCTCTGAGAAGTGGTAGGTTATCGACTGAAGTGGGAGAAGATTGTTTCTC
ACAACTATCCAATCGGTGTTTGATAGAAGTTGTTGATAAGGCTTACAATGGTGTGATCCACACATGCAAA
ATGCATGTTATGGTTCGTGACTTGGTGATCAAATTAGCCGAGGATGATGCATTTTTCACCCCAGCTGATG
CAACTTGTCGGCATTTGGGTATTAAGAGTGAGATGAATTGGAAGCAACTATTGAGCAATCAAAAATTACG
AGCACTGCTAACAACCACCAAGAGTGGTGAAGTTAACAAAATCCATTCCGACATTGCCAAGAAGCTGTGC
AAGAGTCGACACCTCCAAGTATTGGATCTGTCAAAATCAATTTTCGATGTGCCTCTTTCAAGTTTGTTGG
AAGGAATTGGATCTGCTAAGCAGCTCACTTATCTCAGTTTAAGCAATACACATCCAATGATTGGAGTTCC
AGCTTCCATATCCAAGCTTGAAAAATTACAGATTTTGGATTTCAGCTATTGCCAAAATATGAAAATGCTC
CCCTCTTGCGTTCTGACATTTGAGGAACTTGCTGTTTTGGATGTGAACAACTGTGGTTCCCTTGAGTACC
TTCCAAAAGGATTAAGTAGGCTTTCCAATCTTCAAGTATTGCTTGGGTTTAAGCCTGCAAAATTAAGCCA
ACCAGGAGGTTGTCGTATTGCTGAGCTCAGAAGCCTGACTCGACTCAGAACTCTCAGTTTAAGACTAACC
GAAAATGAGGAGATTGGAGACGATGAGGGGAACGCACTGGTAGATCTCCAAGAACTTCAATTTTTAACAA
TAAGTTGCTTTGGCAGTCAAGATAATGGACTTGCGACAAAACTTGGTAGACTTTATCCTCCACGACAACT
CCACGAGCTGATTCTCAAATTTTATCCAAGTAAGACAAGTCCTGAATGGCTTAACCCCAATCTCTCCCCC
ATGTTGCGATATTTATCAATCATCTCTGGTGATATTACACAAATGCACGAGAACTTCTGGGGTGATGGTA
GTACTGCTTGGAAAATTGAGGGCTTAATGTTGGAATCTTTATCGGATTTGAGATTGGAATGGTCAGCAAT
GCATCAAGTCATGCCTTCGTTAAGAATACTCAAGGTTAGCTGGTGCCCTGAGTTGGAGTCATTTCCAATT
GAAGATGCAGGGTTTAGAGGGGGTCTATGGAAGAAGGAAGAACATAGGAACGGTTCGTACCCATACGATG
TTCCTGACTATGCGGGCTATCCCTATGACGTCCCGGACTATGCAGGATTGTATCCATATGACGTTCCAGA
TTACGCCACTAGAGCTGCTTACCCATACGATGTTCCTGACTATGCGGGCTATCCCTATGACGTCCCGGAC
TATGCAGGATTGTATCCATATGACGTTCCAGATTACGCCTGAGCTTGTCCTGCTTTAATGAGATATGCGA
GAAGCCTATGATCGCATGATATTTGCTTTCAATTCTGTTGTGCACGTTGTAAAAAACCTGAGCATGTGTA
GCTCAGATCCTTACCGCCGGTTTCGGTTCATTCTAATGAATATATCACCCGTTACTATCGTATTTTTATG
AATAATATTCTCCGTTCAATTTACTGATTGTACCCTACTACTTATATGTACAATATTAAAATGAAAACAA
TATATTGTGCTGAATAGGTTTATAGCGACATCTATGATAGAGCGCCACAATAACAAACAATTGCGTTTTA
TTATTACAAATCCAATTTTAAAAAAAGCGGCAGAACCGGTCAAACCTAAAAGACTGATTACATAAATCTT
ATTCAAATTTCAAAAGTGCCCCAGGGGCTAGTATCTACGACACACCGAGCGGCGAACTAATAACGCTCAC
TGAAGGGAACTCCGGTTCCCCGCCGGCGCGCATGGGTGAGATTCCTTGAAGTTGAGTATTGGCCGTCCGC
TCTACCGAAAGTTACGGGCACCATTCAACCCGGTCCAGCACGGCGGCCGGGTAACCGACTTGCTGCCCCG
AGAATTATGCAGCATTTTTTTGGTGTATGTGGGCCCCAAATGAAGTGCAGGTCAAACCTTGACAGTGACG
ACAAATCGTTGGGCGGGTCCAGGGCGAATTTTGCGACAACATGTCGAGGCTCAGCAGGACCGCTACTAGA
GGATGCACATGTGACCGA
